Addgene plasmid #31918: pBAD/HisB-Slow-FT
Depositing lab: Vladislav Verkhusha. Depositing organization: Albert Einstein College of Medicine. Publication: Monomeric fluorescent timers that change color from blue to red report on cellular trafficking. Subach FV, Subach OM, Gundorov IS, Morozova KS, Piatkevich KD, Cuervo AM, Verkhusha VV. Nat Chem Biol. 2009 Feb;5(2):118-26. Epub 2009 Jan 11. 10.1038/nchembio.138 PubMed 19136976.
Backbone
  Vector backbone: pBAD/His-B
  Backbone manufacturer: Invitrogen
  Backbone size w/o insert (bp): 4074
  Vector type: Bacterial Expression
Growth in bacteria
  Bacterial resistance: Ampicillin, 100 μg/mL
  Growth temperature: 37°C
  Growth strain: DH5alpha
  Copy number: Low Copy
Gene/Insert
  Gene/Insert name: Slow-FT (alt name: blue-to-red fluorescent timer)
  Insert size (bp): 711
  Mutation: M18V/E30V/K69R/L84W/A179V compared to mCherry (but numbering relative to EGFP)
  Promoter: araB
  Tag / fusion protein: His (N terminal on backbone)
  Cloning method: Restriction Enzyme; 5′ cloning site BglII (unknown if destroyed); 3′ cloning site EcoRI (unknown if destroyed)
  Sequencing primers: 5′ pBAD-fwd; 3′ pBAD-rev
Terms and licenses: Academic/Nonprofit Terms; Industry Terms: Not Available to Industry
How to cite: pBAD/HisB-Slow-FT was a gift from Vladislav Verkhusha (Addgene plasmid # 31918 ; http://n2t.net/addgene:31918 ; RRID:Addgene_31918)
