[The description below was written by a language model from this plasmid's Addgene catalogue record and pLannotate feature annotations shown in this document.]
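Description:
pBAD/HisB-Slow-FT is a bacterial expression plasmid built on the commercial pBAD/His-B backbone and carrying Slow-FT, a monomeric blue-to-red fluorescent timer derived from mCherry. The full construct is 4,785 bp, consisting of a 711 bp insert in a roughly 4.1 kb backbone. It replicates in E. coli from a ColE1/pMB1-family origin. The annotation software labels this origin generically as high copy, but the catalogue lists the plasmid as low copy. The pBR322 bom region and a fragment of rop are also annotated. Selection is by ampicillin resistance, provided by β-lactamase under its own bla promoter.

The Slow-FT coding sequence, annotated as mammalian codon-optimized, was cloned between BglII and EcoRI sites downstream of the araBAD promoter. The divergently transcribed araC gene on the same plasmid supplies the regulator, so expression is induced by L-arabinose and can be titrated. The backbone contributes an N-terminal leader fused to the insert. It comprises a His tag (which the annotation tool picked up as a fragment of a composite tag), the T7 gene 10 leader that promotes efficient translation, and the Xpress epitope with its enterokinase cleavage site. This allows metal-affinity purification, immunodetection and tag removal. Transcription ends at the rrnB T1 and T2 terminators.

Relative to mCherry, Slow-FT carries the substitutions M18V, E30V, K69R, L84W and A179V, with numbering following EGFP. Its fluorescence shifts from blue to red as the chromophore matures, so the colour ratio reports the age of the protein. The associated publication describes such timers as reporters of cellular trafficking. This plasmid is suited to producing and purifying the tagged protein in bacteria for characterization.
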