Features (pLannotate 1.2.2; 14 found; start..end, strand, type, name):
      1..285     +  promoter       araBAD promoter: araBAD; promoter of the L-arabinose operon of E. coli; the araC regulatory gene is transcribed in the opposite direction (Guzman et al., 1995)
    331..351     +  CDS            capTEV™ (fragment): composite tag for in vivo biotinylation, TEV protease cleavage, and 6xHis tagging
    352..384     +  CDS            T7 tag (gene 10 leader): leader peptide from bacteriophage T7 gene 10 promotes efficient translation in E. coli
    388..411     +  CDS            Xpress™ tag: Xpress™ epitope tag, including an enterokinase recognition and cleavage site
    430..1140    +  CDS            Slow-FT: blue-to-red fluorescent timer derivative of mCherry (Subach et al., 2009) mammalian codon-optimized
   1237..1352    +  ncRNA          5S rRNA: Accession: RF00001 - 5S ribosomal RNA
   1356..1442    +  terminator     rrnB T1 terminator: Escherichia coli rrnB; transcription terminator T1 from the E. coli rrnB gene
   1534..1561    +  terminator     rrnB T2 terminator: transcription terminator T2 from the E. coli rrnB gene
   1580..1671    +  promoter       AmpR promoter: bla
   1672..2532    +  CDS            AmpR: β-lactamase; bla; confers resistance to ampicillin, carbenicillin, and related antibiotics
   2703..3291    +  rep_origin     ori: high-copy-number ColE1/pMB1/pBR322/pUC origin of replication
   3477..3617    -  misc_feature   bom: basis of mobility region from pBR322
   3719..3759    -  CDS            rop (fragment): Rop protein, which maintains plasmids at low copy number; rop
   3881..4759    -  CDS            araC: L-arabinose regulatory protein; araC
>Addgene plasmid #31918 | pBAD/HisB-Slow-FT | depositor full sequence | sequence record 36036 | pBAD/HisB-Slow-FT sequence 4785 bps
AAGAAACCAATTGTCCATATTGCATCAGACATTGCCGTCACTGCGTCTTTTACTGGCTCTTCTCGCTAAC
CAAACCGGTAACCCCGCTTATTAAAAGCATTCTGTAACAAAGCGGGACCAAAGCCATGACAAAAACGCGT
AACAAAAGTGTCTATAATCACGGCAGAAAAGTCCACATTGATTATTTGCACGGCGTCACACTTTGCTATG
CCATAGCATTTTTATCCATAAGATTAGCGGATCCTACCTGACGCTTTTTATCGCAACTCTCTACTGTTTC
TCCATACCCGTTTTTTGGGCTAACAGGAGGAATTAACCATGGGGGGTTCTCATCATCATCATCATCATGG
TATGGCTAGCATGACTGGTGGACAGCAAATGGGTCGGGATCTGTACGACGATGACGATAAGGATCCGAGC
TCGAGATCTATGGTGAGCAAGGGCGAGGAGGATAACATGGCCATCATCAAGGAGTTCATGCGTTTCAAGG
TGCACGTGGAGGGCTCCGTGAACGGCCACGAGTTCGAGATCGTGGGCGAGGGCGAGGGCCGCCCCTACGA
GGGCACCCAGACCGCCAAGCTGAAGGTGACCAAGGGTGGCCCCCTGCCCTTCGCCTGGGACATCCTGTCC
CCTCAGTTCATGTACGGCTCCAGGGCCTACGTGAAGCACCCCGCCGACATCCCCGACTACTGGAAGCTGT
CCTTCCCCGAGGGCTTCAAGTGGGAGCGCGTGATGAACTTCGAGGACGGCGGCGTGGTGACCGTGACCCA
GGACTCCTCCCTGCAGGACGGCGAGTTCATCTACAAGGTGAAGCTGCGCGGCACCAACTTCCCCTCCGAC
GGCCCCGTAATGCAGAAGAAGACCATGGGCTGGGAGGCCTCCTCCGAGCGGATGTACCCCGAGGACGGCG
CCCTGAAGGGCGAGATCAAGCAGAGGCTGAAGCTGAAGGACGGCGGCCACTACGACGTTGAGGTCAAGAC
CACCTACAAGGCCAAGAAGCCCGTGCAGCTGCCCGGCGCCTACAACGTCAACATCAAGTTGGACATCACC
TCCCACAACGAGGACTACACCATCGTGGAACAGTACGAACGCGCCGAGGGCCGCCACTCCACCGGCGGCA
TGGACGAGCTGTACAAGTAAGAATTCGAAGCTTGGCTGTTTTGGCGGATGAGAGAAGATTTTCAGCCTGA
TACAGATTAAATCAGAACGCAGAAGCGGTCTGATAAAACAGAATTTGCCTGGCGGCAGTAGCGCGGTGGT
CCCACCTGACCCCATGCCGAACTCAGAAGTGAAACGCCGTAGCGCCGATGGTAGTGTGGGGTCTCCCCAT
GCGAGAGTAGGGAACTGCCAGGCATCAAATAAAACGAAAGGCTCAGTCGAAAGACTGGGCCTTTCGTTTT
ATCTGTTGTTTGTCGGTGAACGCTCTCCTGAGTAGGACAAATCCGCCGGGAGCGGATTTGAACGTTGCGA
AGCAACGGCCCGGAGGGTGGCGGGCAGGACGCCCGCCATAAACTGCCAGGCATCAAATTAAGCAGAAGGC
CATCCTGACGGATGGCCTTTTTGCGTTTCTACAAACTCTTTTGTTTATTTTTCTAAATACATTCAAATAT
GTATCCGCTCATGAGACAATAACCCTGATAAATGCTTCAATAATATTGAAAAAGGAAGAGTATGAGTATT
CAACATTTCCGTGTCGCCCTTATTCCCTTTTTTGCGGCATTTTGCCTTCCTGTTTTTGCTCACCCAGAAA
CGCTGGTGAAAGTAAAAGATGCTGAAGATCAGTTGGGTGCACGAGTGGGTTACATCGAACTGGATCTCAA
CAGCGGTAAGATCCTTGAGAGTTTTCGCCCCGAAGAACGTTTTCCAATGATGAGCACTTTTAAAGTTCTG
CTATGTGGCGCGGTATTATCCCGTGTTGACGCCGGGCAAGAGCAACTCGGTCGCCGCATACACTATTCTC
AGAATGACTTGGTTGAGTACTCACCAGTCACAGAAAAGCATCTTACGGATGGCATGACAGTAAGAGAATT
ATGCAGTGCTGCCATAACCATGAGTGATAACACTGCGGCCAACTTACTTCTGACAACGATCGGAGGACCG
AAGGAGCTAACCGCTTTTTTGCACAACATGGGGGATCATGTAACTCGCCTTGATCGTTGGGAACCGGAGC
TGAATGAAGCCATACCAAACGACGAGCGTGACACCACGATGCCTGTAGCAATGGCAACAACGTTGCGCAA
ACTATTAACTGGCGAACTACTTACTCTAGCTTCCCGGCAACAATTAATAGACTGGATGGAGGCGGATAAA
GTTGCAGGACCACTTCTGCGCTCGGCCCTTCCGGCTGGCTGGTTTATTGCTGATAAATCTGGAGCCGGTG
AGCGTGGGTCTCGCGGTATCATTGCAGCACTGGGGCCAGATGGTAAGCCCTCCCGTATCGTAGTTATCTA
CACGACGGGGAGTCAGGCAACTATGGATGAACGAAATAGACAGATCGCTGAGATAGGTGCCTCACTGATT
AAGCATTGGTAACTGTCAGACCAAGTTTACTCATATATACTTTAGATTGATTTAAAACTTCATTTTTAAT
TTAAAAGGATCTAGGTGAAGATCCTTTTTGATAATCTCATGACCAAAATCCCTTAACGTGAGTTTTCGTT
CCACTGAGCGTCAGACCCCGTAGAAAAGATCAAAGGATCTTCTTGAGATCCTTTTTTTCTGCGCGTAATC
TGCTGCTTGCAAACAAAAAAACCACCGCTACCAGCGGTGGTTTGTTTGCCGGATCAAGAGCTACCAACTC
TTTTTCCGAAGGTAACTGGCTTCAGCAGAGCGCAGATACCAAATACTGTCCTTCTAGTGTAGCCGTAGTT
AGGCCACCACTTCAAGAACTCTGTAGCACCGCCTACATACCTCGCTCTGCTAATCCTGTTACCAGTGGCT
GCTGCCAGTGGCGATAAGTCGTGTCTTACCGGGTTGGACTCAAGACGATAGTTACCGGATAAGGCGCAGC
GGTCGGGCTGAACGGGGGGTTCGTGCACACAGCCCAGCTTGGAGCGAACGACCTACACCGAACTGAGATA
CCTACAGCGTGAGCTATGAGAAAGCGCCACGCTTCCCGAAGGGAGAAAGGCGGACAGGTATCCGGTAAGC
GGCAGGGTCGGAACAGGAGAGCGCACGAGGGAGCTTCCAGGGGGAAACGCCTGGTATCTTTATAGTCCTG
TCGGGTTTCGCCACCTCTGACTTGAGCGTCGATTTTTGTGATGCTCGTCAGGGGGGCGGAGCCTATGGAA
AAACGCCAGCAACGCGGCCTTTTTACGGTTCCTGGCCTTTTGCTGGCCTTTTGCTCACATGTTCTTTCCT
GCGTTATCCCCTGATTCTGTGGATAACCGTATTACCGCCTTTGAGTGAGCTGATACCGCTCGCCGCAGCC
GAACGACCGAGCGCAGCGAGTCAGTGAGCGAGGAAGCGGAAGAGCGCCTGATGCGGTATTTTCTCCTTAC
GCATCTGTGCGGTATTTCACACCGCATATGGTGCACTCTCAGTACAATCTGCTCTGATGCCGCATAGTTA
AGCCAGTATACACTCCGCTATCGCTACGTGACTGGGTCATGGCTGCGCCCCGACACCCGCCAACACCCGC
TGACGCGCCCTGACGGGCTTGTCTGCTCCCGGCATCCGCTTACAGACAAGCTGTGACCGTCTCCGGGAGC
TGCATGTGTCAGAGGTTTTCACCGTCATCACCGAAACGCGCGAGGCAGCAGATCAATTCGCGCGCGAAGG
CGAAGCGGCATGCATAATGTGCCTGTCAAATGGACGAAGCAGGGATTCTGCAAACCCTATGCTACTCCGT
CAAGCCGTCAATTGTCTGATTCGTTACCAATTATGACAACTTGACGGCTACATCATTCACTTTTTCTTCA
CAACCGGCACGGAACTCGCTCGGGCTGGCCCCGGTGCATTTTTTAAATACCCGCGAGAAATAGAGTTGAT
CGTCAAAACCAACATTGCGACCGACGGTGGCGATAGGCATCCGGGTGGTGCTCAAAAGCAGCTTCGCCTG
GCTGATACGTTGGTCCTCGCGCCAGCTTAAGACGCTAATCCCTAACTGCTGGCGGAAAAGATGTGACAGA
CGCGACGGCGACAAGCAAACATGCTGTGCGACGCTGGCGATATCAAAATTGCTGTCTGCCAGGTGATCGC
TGATGTACTGACAAGCCTCGCGTACCCGATTATCCATCGGTGGATGGAGCGACTCGTTAATCGCTTCCAT
GCGCCGCAGTAACAATTGCTCAAGCAGATTTATCGCCAGCAGCTCCGAATAGCGCCCTTCCCCTTGCCCG
GCGTTAATGATTTGCCCAAACAGGTCGCTGAAATGCGGCTGGTGCGCTTCATCCGGGCGAAAGAACCCCG
TATTGGCAAATATTGACGGCCAGTTAAGCCATTCATGCCAGTAGGCGCGCGGACGAAAGTAAACCCACTG
GTGATACCATTCGCGAGCCTCCGGATGACGACCGTAGTGATGAATCTCTCCTGGCGGGAACAGCAAAATA
TCACCCGGTCGGCAAACAAATTCTCGTCCCTGATTTTTCACCACCCCCTGACCGCGAATGGTGAGATTGA
GAATATAACCTTTCATTCCCAGCGGTCGGTCGATAAAAAAATCGAGATAACCGTTGGCCTCAATCGGCGT
TAAACCCGCCACCAGATGGGCATTAAACGAGTATCCCGGCAGCAGGGGATCATTTTGCGCTTCAGCCATA
CTTTTCATACTCCCGCCATTCAGAG
