>Addgene plasmid #31918 | pBAD/HisB-Slow-FT | addgene partial sequence | sequence record 37318 | pBAD-rev
CAGCTTCGAATTCTTACTTGTACAGCTCGTCCATGCCGCCGGTGGAGTGGCGGCCCTCGGCGCGTTCGTA
CTGTTCCACGATGGTGTAGTCCTCGTTGTGGGAGGTGATGTCCAACTTGATGTTGACGTTGTAGGCGCCG
GGCAGCTGCACGGGCTTCTTGGCCTTGTAGGTGGTCTTGACCTCAACGTCGTAGTGGCCGCCGTCCTTCA
GCTTCAGCCTCTGCTTGATCTCGCCCTTCAGGGCGCCGTCCTCGGGGTACATCCGCTCGGAGGAGGCCTC
CCAGCCCATGGTCTTCTTCTGCATTACGGGGCCGTCGGAGGGGAAGTTGGTGCCGCGCAGCTTCACCTTG
TAGATGAACTCGCCGTCCTGCAGGGAGGAGTCCTGGGTCACGGTCACCACGCCGCCGTCCTCGAAGTTCA
TCACGCGCTCCCACTTGAAGCCCTCGGGGAAGGACAGCTTCCAGTAGTCGGGGATGTCGGCGGGGTGCTT
CACGTAGGCCCTGGAGCCGTACATGAACTGAGGGGACAGGATGTCCCAGGCGAAGGGCAGGGGGCCACCC
TTGGTCACCTTCAGCTTGGCGGTCTGGGTGCCCTCGTAGGGGCGGCCCTCGCCCTCGCCCACGATCTCGA
ACTCGTGGCCGTTCACGGAGCCCTCCACGTGCACCTTGAAACGCATGAACTCCTTGATGATGGCCATGTT
ATCCTCCTCGCCCTTGCTCACCATAGATCTCGAGCTCGGATCCTTATCGTCATCGTCGTACAGATCCCGA
CCCATTTGCTGTCCACCAGTCATGCTAGCCATACCATGATGATGATGATGATGAGAACCCC
