>Addgene plasmid #31918 | pBAD/HisB-Slow-FT | addgene partial sequence | sequence record 37319 | pBAD-fwd
TCGCAACTCTCTACTGTTTCTCCATACCCGTTTTTTGGGCTAACAGGAGGAATTAACCATGGGGGGTTCT
CATCATCATCATCATCATGGTATGGCTAGCATGACTGGTGGACAGCAAATGGGTCGGGATCTGTACGACG
ATGACGATAAGGATCCGAGCTCGAGATCTATGGTGAGCAAGGGCGAGGAGGATAACATGGCCATCATCAA
GGAGTTCATGCGTTTCAAGGTGCACGTGGAGGGCTCCGTGAACGGCCACGAGTTCGAGATCGTGGGCGAG
GGCGAGGGCCGCCCCTACGAGGGCACCCAGACCGCCAAGCTGAAGGTGACCAAGGGTGGCCCCCTGCCCT
TCGCCTGGGACATCCTGTCCCCTCAGTTCATGTACGGCTCCAGGGCCTACGTGAAGCACCCCGCCGACAT
CCCCGACTACTGGAAGCTGTCCTTCCCCGAGGGCTTCAAGTGGGAGCGCGTGATGAACTTCGAGGACGGC
GGCGTGGTGACCGTGACCCAGGACTCCTCCCTGCAGGACGGCGAGTTCATCTACAAGGTGAAGCTGCGCG
GCACCAACTTCCCCTCCGACGGCCCCGTAATGCAGAAGAAGACCATGGGCTGGGAGGCCTCCTCCGAGCG
GATGTACCCCGAGGACGGCGCCCTGAAGGGCGAGATCAAGCAGAGGCTGAAGCTGAAGGACGGCGGCCAC
TACGACGTTGAGGTCAAGACCACCTACAAGGCCAAGAAGCCCGTGCAGCTGCCCGGCGCCTACAACGTCA
ACATCAAGTTGGACATCACCTCCCACAACGAGGACTACACCATCGTGGAACAGTACG
